>Addgene plasmid #220625 | pTEF1_MS2 | addgene full sequence | sequence record 436950 | Addgene NGS Result
AAAAAAAAAAATTTTCAAGAAAAAGAAACGTGATAAAAATTTTTATTGCCTTTTTCGACGAAGAAAAAGA
AACGAGGCGGTCTCTTTTTTCTTTTCCAAACCTTTAGTACGGGTAATTAACGACACCCTAGAGGAAGAAA
GAGGGGAAATTTAGTATGCTGTGCTTGGGTGTTTTGAAGTGGTACGGCGATGCGCGGAGTCCGAGAAAAT
CTGGAAGAGTAAAAAAGGAGTAGAAACATTTTGAAGCTATGGTGTGTGGGGGATCACTTGTGGGGGATTG
GGTGTGATGTAAGGATTCGCGGTCCTCGAAAATTAAAAGTCCAACGCGCCTGTTGCTTCCTATGTGATAT
GTATTATATGTAATATGCATAAATATATCTACTGCATTGTATTTTGAACGTACAAAGTATGCATTGTAAG
CTTGGCGTAATCATGGTCATAGCTGTTTCCTGTGTGAAATTGTTATCCGCTCACAATTCCACACAACATA
CGAGCCGGAAGCATAAAGTGTAAAGCCTGGGGTGCCTAATGAGTGAGCTAACTCACATTAATTGCGTTGC
GCTCACTGCCCGCTTTCCAGTCGGGAAACCTGTCGTGCCAGCTGCATTAATGAATCGGCCAACGCGCGGG
GAGAGGCGGTTTGCGTATTGGGCGCTCTTCCGCTTCCTCGCTCACTGACTCGCTGCGCTCGGTCGTTCGG
CTGCGGCGAGCGGTATCAGCTCACTCAAAGGCGGTAATACGGTTATCCACAGAATCAGGGGATAACGCAG
GAAAGAACATGTGAGCAAAAGGCCAGCAAAAGGCCAGGAACCGTAAAAAGGCCGCGTTGCTGGCGTTTTT
CCATAGGCTCCGCCCCCCTGACGAGCATCACAAAAATCGACGCTCAAGTCAGAGGTGGCGAAACCCGACA
GGACTATAAAGATACCAGGCGTTTCCCCCTGGAAGCTCCCTCGTGCGCTCTCCTGTTCCGACCCTGCCGC
TTACCGGATACCTGTCCGCCTTTCTCCCTTCGGGAAGCGTGGCGCTTTCTCATAGCTCACGCTGTAGGTA
TCTCAGTTCGGTGTAGGTCGTTCGCTCCAAGCTGGGCTGTGTGCACGAACCCCCCGTTCAGCCCGACCGC
TGCGCCTTATCCGGTAACTATCGTCTTGAGTCCAACCCGGTAAGACACGACTTATCGCCACTGGCAGCAG
CCACTGGTAACAGGATTAGCAGAGCGAGGTATGTAGGCGGTGCTACAGAGTTCTTGAAGTGGTGGCCTAA
CTACGGCTACACTAGAAGAACAGTATTTGGTATCTGCGCTCTGCTGAAGCCAGTTACCTTCGGAAAAAGA
GTTGGTAGCTCTTGATCCGGCAAACAAACCACCGCTGGTAGCGGTGGTTTTTTTGTTTGCAAGCAGCAGA
TTACGCGCAGAAAAAAAGGATCTCAAGAAGATCCTTTGATCTTTTCTACGGGGTCTGACGCTCAGTGGAA
CGAAAACTCACGTTAAGGGATTTTGGTCATGAGATTATCAAAAAGGATCTTCACCTAGATCCTTTTAAAT
TAAAAATGAAGTTTTAAATCAATCTAAAGTATATATGAGTAAACTTGGTCTGACAGTTACCAATGCTTAA
TCAGTGAGGCACCTATCTCAGCGATCTGTCTATTTCGTTCATCCATAGTTGCCTGACTCCCCGTCGTGTA
GATAACTACGATACGGGAGGGCTTACCATCTGGCCCCAGTGCTGCAATGATACCGCGAGACCCACGCTCA
CCGGCTCCAGATTTATCAGCAATAAACCAGCCAGCCGGAAGGGCCGAGCGCAGAAGTGGTCCTGCAACTT
TATCCGCCTCCATCCAGTCTATTAATTGTTGCCGGGAAGCTAGAGTAAGTAGTTCGCCAGTTAATAGTTT
GCGCAACGTTGTTGCCATTGCTACAGGCATCGTGGTGTCACGCTCGTCGTTTGGTATGGCTTCATTCAGC
TCCGGTTCCCAACGATCAAGGCGAGTTACATGATCCCCCATGTTGTGCAAAAAAGCGGTTAGCTCCTTCG
GTCCTCCGATCGTTGTCAGAAGTAAGTTGGCCGCAGTGTTATCACTCATGGTTATGGCAGCACTGCATAA
TTCTCTTACTGTCATGCCATCCGTAAGATGCTTTTCTGTGACTGGTGAGTACTCAACCAAGTCATTCTGA
GAATAGTGTATGCGGCGACCGAGTTGCTCTTGCCCGGCGTCAATACGGGATAATACCGCGCCACATAGCA
GAACTTTAAAAGTGCTCATCATTGGAAAACGTTCTTCGGGGCGAAAACTCTCAAGGATCTTACCGCTGTT
GAGATCCAGTTCGATGTAACCCACTCGTGCACCCAACTGATCTTCAGCATCTTTTACTTTCACCAGCGTT
TCTGGGTGAGCAAAAACAGGAAGGCAAAATGCCGCAAAAAAGGGAATAAGGGCGACACGGAAATGTTGAA
TACTCATACTCTTCCTTTTTCAATATTATTGAAGCATTTATCAGGGTTATTGTCTCATGAGCGGATACAT
ATTTGAATGTATTTAGAAAAATAAACAAATAGGGGTTCCGCGCACATTTCCCCGAAAAGTGCCACCTGAC
GTCTAAGAAACCATTATTATCATGACATTAACCTATAAAAATAGGCGTATCACGAGGCCCTTTCGTCTTC
AAGAATTAACTGTGGGAATACTCAGGTATCGTAAGATGCAAGAGTTCGAATCTCTTAGCAACCATTATTT
TTTTCCTCAACATAACGAGAACACACAGGGGCGCTATCGCACAGAATCAAATTCGATGACTGGAAATTTT
TTGTTAATTTCAGAGGTCGCCTGACGCATATACCTTTTTCAACTGAAAAATTGGGAGAAAAAGGAAAGGT
GAGAGCGCCGGAACCGGCTTTTCATATAGAATAGAGAAGCGTTCATGACTAAATGCTTGCATCACAATAC
TTGAAGTTGACAATATTATTTAAGGACCTATTGTTTTTTCCAATAGGTGGTTAGCAATCGTCTTACTTTC
TAACTTTTCTTACCTTTTACATTTCAGCAATATATATATATATTTCAAGGATATACCATTCTAATGTCTG
CCCCTAAGAAGATCGTCGTTTTGCCAGGTGACCACGTTGGTCAAGAAATCACAGCCGAAGCCATTAAGGT
TCTTAAAGCTATTTCTGATGTTCGTTCCAATGTCAAGTTCGATTTCGAAAATCATTTAATTGGTGGTGCT
GCTATCGATGCTACAGGTGTTCCACTTCCAGATGAGGCGCTGGAAGCCTCCAAGAAGGCTGATGCCGTTT
TGTTAGGTGCTGTGGGTGGTCCTAAATGGGGTACAGGTAGTGTTAGACCTGAACAAGGTTTACTAAAAAT
CCGTAAAGAACTTCAATTGTACGCCAACTTAAGACCATGTAACTTTGCATCCGACTCTCTTTTAGACTTA
TCTCCAATCAAGCCACAATTTGCTAAAGGTACTGACTTCGTTGTTGTCAGAGAATTAGTGGGAGGTATTT
ACTTTGGTAAGAGAAAGGAAGACGATGGTGATGGTGTCGCTTGGGATAGTGAACAATACACCGTTCCAGA
AGTGCAAAGAATCACAAGAATGGCCGCTTTCATGGCCCTACAACATGAGCCACCATTGCCTATTTGGTCC
TTGGATAAAGCTAATGTTTTGGCCTCTTCAAGATTATGGAGAAAAACTGTGGAGGAAACCATCAAGAACG
AATTTCCTACATTGAAGGTTCAACATCAATTGATTGATTCTGCCGCCATGATCCTAGTTAAGAACCCAAC
CCACCTAAATGGTATTATAATCACCAGCAACATGTTTGGTGATATCATCTCCGATGAAGCCTCCGTTATC
CCAGGTTCCTTGGGTTTGTTGCCATCTGCGTCCTTGGCCTCTTTGCCAGACAAGAACACCGCATTTGGTT
TGTACGAACCATGCCACGGTTCTGCTCCAGATTTGCCAAAGAATAAGGTCAACCCTATCGCCACTATCTT
GTCTGCTGCAATGATGTTGAAATTGTCATTGAACTTGCCTGAAGAAGGTAAGGCCATTGAAGATGCAGTT
AAAAAGGTTTTGGATGCAGGTATCAGAACTGGTGATTTAGGTGGTTCCAACAGTACCACCGAAGTCGGTG
ATGCTGTCGCCGAAGAAGTTAAGAAAATCCTTGCTTAAAAAGATTCTCTTTTTTTATGATATTTGTACAT
AAACTTTATAAATGAAATTCATAATAGAAACGACACGAAATTACAAAATGGAATATGTTCATAGGGTAGA
ATTAATTCTCATGTTTGACAGCTTATCATCGGATCGATCCAATATCAAAGGAAATGATAGCATTGAAGGA
TGAGACTAATCCAATTGAGGAGTGGCAGCATATAGAACAGCTAAAGGGTAGTGCTGAAGGAAGCATACGA
TACCCCGCATGGAATGGGATAATATCACAGGAGGTACTAGACTACCTTTCATCCTACATAAATAGACGCA
TATAAGTACGCATTTAAGCATAAACACGCACTATGCCGTTCTTCTCATGTATATATATACAGGCAACACG
CAGATATAGGTGCGACGTGAACAGTGAGCTGTATGTGCGCAGCTCGCGTTGCATTTTCGGAAGCGCTCGT
TTTCGGAAACGCTTTGAAGTTCCTATTCCGAAGTTCCTATTCTCTAGCTAGAAAGTATAGGAACTTCAGA
GCGCTTTTGAAAACCAAAAGCGCTCTGAAGACGCACTTTCAAAAAACCAAAAACGCACCGGACTGTAACG
AGCTACTAAAATATTGCGAATACCGCTTCCACAAACATTGCTCAAAAGTATCTCTTTGCTATATATCTCT
GTGCTATATCCCTATATAACCTACCCATCCACCTTTCGCTCCTTGAACTTGCATCTAAACTCGACCTCTA
CATTTTTTATGTTTATCTCTAGTATTACTCTTTAGACAAAAAAATTGTAGTAAGAACTATTCATAGAGTG
AATCGAAAACAATACGAAAATGTAAACATTTCCTATACGTAGTATATAGAGACAAAATAGAAGAAACCGT
TCATAATTTTCTGACCAATGAAGAATCATCAACGCTATCACTTTCTGTTCACAAAGTATGCGCAATCCAC
ATCGGTATAGAATATAATCGGGGATGCCTTTATCTTGAAAAAATGCACCCGCAGCTTCGCTAGTAATCAG
TAAACGCGGGAAGTGGAGTCAGGCTTTTTTTATGGAAGAGAAAATAGACACCAAAGTAGCCTTCTTCTAA
CCTTAACGGACCTACAGTGCAAAAAGTTATCAAGAGACTGCATTATAGAGCGCACAAAGGAGAAAAAAAG
TAATCTAAGATGCTTTGTTAGAAAAATAGCGCTCTCGGGATGCATTTTTGTAGAACAAAAAAGAAGTATA
GATTCTTTGTTGGTAAAATAGCGCTCTCGCGTTGCATTTCTGTTCTGTAAAAATGCAGCTCAGATTCTTT
GTTTGAAAAATTAGCGCTCTCGCGTTGCATTTTTGTTTTACAAAAATGAAGCACAGATTCTTCGTTGGTA
AAATAGCGCTTTCGCGTTGCATTTCTGTTCTGTAAAAATGCAGCTCAGATTCTTTGTTTGAAAAATTAGC
GCTCTCGCGTTGCATTTTTGTTCTACAAAATGAAGCACAGATGCTTCGTTAACAAAGATATGCTATTGAA
GTGCAAGATGGAAACGCAGAAAATGAACCGGGGATGCGACGTGCAAGATTACCTATGCAATAGATGCAAT
AGTTTCTCCAGGAACCGAAATACATACATTGTCTTCCGTAAAGCGCTAGACTATATATTATTATACAGGT
TCAAATATACTATCTGTTTCAGGGAAAACTCCCAGGTTCGGATGTTCAAAATTCAATGATGGGTAACAAG
TACGATCCGATAAATGCGGTGTGAAATACCGCACAGATGCGTAAGGAGAAAATACCGCATCAGGCGCCAT
TCGCCATTCAGGCTGCGCAACTGTTGGGAAGGGCGATCGGTGCGGGCCTCTTCGCTATTACGCCAGCTGG
CGAAAGGGGGATGTGCTGCAAGGCGATTAAGTTGGGTAACGCCAGGGTTTTCCCAGTCACGACGTTGTAA
AACGACGGCCAGTGCTCGAGCGGTAGAGGTGTGGTCAATAAGAGCGACCTCATGCTATACCTGAGAAAGC
AACCTGACCTACAGGAAAGAGTTACTCAAGAATAAGAATTTTCGTTTTAAAACCTAAGAGTCACTTTAAA
ATTTGTATACACTTATTTTTTTTATAACTTATTTAATAATAAAAATCATAAATCATAAGAAATTCGCTTA
TTTAGAAGTGTCAACAACGTATCTACCAACGATTTGACCCTTTTCCATCTTTTCGTAAATTTCTGGCAAG
GTAGACAAGCCGACAACCTTGATTGGAGACTTGACCAAACCTCTGGCGAAGAAGTCCAAAGTTAGTGGTG
GTGGTGGTGGTGAGAACCTCTAACCTTTCTCTTCTTCTTTGGGGTACCCTGCAGCTCAGAATTGTCACCA
TCGGTTTCATTCAACAATTTTTTGTTAGATTGTTCATCCGTTTTTTTCTGGCGACGAGGCGGAATTGGGG
CCTCCTCAAATAATGAATCATAAGGGATAGGATATGAGCGAGAATTGAGCAACCTTGAAGCGGCCATAAA
TTCCCCTCGAATCCGATACAATCCAGAACTGCTAACTGTCCTACCCACATTATGTGAAATCTCGAAAGGA
TCTTCAATCGCAAGAATATACCTGTCTTTTATAATTTGATCAGCCGATCCAGTGTGTTCAGTAGCTGAAG
TCCATCCTTTCTCTTGCTTTGTGAGGTAACCGTCTGGTCTACGAAAAGTTACTACCTTTTCCCGTGGCTC
GAACTTATAAGCATAAAATCTAAAAAAGCCATGAAGTAAACTTCCCAATGAGCTATAATTTTGGGAAGGA
GGGATATCTTCCAGTTTATCGTCAAAACCAACGTCAAATCCATCAACTATCTTTTCTTGTTTCAAAGGTG
ACAACAGTAAATTAGGAAAGACGGGAGGCTTGATAACGTGAATCAGATAGTAAAGAACCATTAGGACGTA
ACCATAACTGGAAAGAGTTCCAAAGTAAGGAGAGTTGATTTGCTTCCGTTTGGCCCAATGCTTAACAAGA
AGGACCATGGGTTTTAGGCGAGCATCTAATTTTGTATATGAAGAAAGTAAAAGCGTATTATGAATAGCTA
GACGATTGTTAAATCCAATATCACATTGAAACGAAGCCCCAAATCCATTTTTCGTATCAGATGTTAATTT
GATAATGGGAATTCTTGCCCTTTGTAAAAATTTTCCTTCAAATCCTTCAGCTATAAGCTCTTCATAGAAT
TGGAGCGCAATTGTATCACTTTGGACGCGCGAATCCATAAGCACGCACAAATCCATATCCGAATTTTTAA
GTGCTAAACCAGATTCCAAACTTCCAAAGGCTACCAATTCAGCATCAGGGGATATTCGTTTAAGGCATAG
CCGAAGTGTATCTAATGCCGCTCTCTTTTCTTTAAACTCTTTGTCACTAATTTTAATCTCATTATACACT
TCATAGCAAAACTTCGTAAATTCCTTGTGCGAATTAGGGACCTTTTGGTAGCTACAACTTTTTGAAATAT
GTAAATTTTTGTGAATTTCTGCCTCAATCTCTTCAACTGTGTGAACACCAGGAATAAATTGTGCAGAAGA
AATGTTCATGGGCGGCCGCCCGGGGGATCCGACGTAGATGCCGGAGTTTGCTGCGATGGCCGAGGGAATC
GGGTTTCCATCTTTTAGGAGACCTTGCATTGCCTTAACAATAAGCTCGCAGTCGGAATTCGTGGCGAAAA
TTGGAATGGTTAGTTCCATATTTAAGTACGAACGCCATGCGGCTACAGGAAGCTCTACACCACCAACAGT
CTGGGTTGCCACTTTAGGCACCTCGACTTTGATGGTGTATTTGCGCTTCTGCGCAGAGCTCTGACGAACG
CTACAGGTTACTTTGTAAGCCTGTGAACGCGAGTTAGAGCTGATCCATTCAGCGACCCCGTTAGCGAAGT
TGCTTGGGGCGACAGTCACGTCGCCAGTTCCGCCATTGTCGACGAGAACGAACTGAGTAAAGTTAGAAGC
CATACTAGTTTTGTAATTAAAACTTAGATTAGATTGCTATGCTTTCTTTCTAATGAGCAAGAAGTAAAAA
AAGTTGTAATAGAACAAGAAAAATGAAACTGAAACTTGAGAAATTGAAGACCGTTTATTAACTTAAATAT
CAATGGGAGGTCATCGAAAGAGAAAAAAATC
Features (pLannotate 1.2.2; 22 found; start..end, strand, type, name):
    460..476     -  protein_bind   lac operator: The lac repressor binds to the lac operator to inhibit transcription in E. coli. This inhibition can be relieved by adding lactose or isopropyl-β-D-thiogalactopyranoside (IPTG). lac repressor encoded by lacI
    484..514     -  promoter       lac promoter: promoter for the E. coli lac operon
    529..550     -  protein_bind   CAP binding site: CAP binding activates transcription in the presence of cAMP. E. coli catabolite activator protein
    563..655     -  CDS            lacI (fragment): lac repressor; lacI; The lac repressor binds to the lac operator to inhibit transcription in E. coli. This inhibition can be relieved by adding lactose or isopropyl-β-D-thiogalactopyranoside (IPTG).
    838..1426    -  rep_origin     ori: high-copy-number ColE1/pMB1/pBR322/pUC origin of replication
   1597..2457    -  CDS            AmpR: β-lactamase; bla; confers resistance to ampicillin, carbenicillin, and related antibiotics
   2458..2562    -  promoter       AmpR promoter: bla
   2668..3073    +  promoter       LEU2 promoter: S. cerevisiae LEU2
   3074..4165    +  CDS            LEU2: LEU3_YEAST - Experimental evidence at protein level: Swiss-Prot protein existence level 1. Catalyzes the oxidation of 3-carboxy-2-hydroxy-4- methylpentanoate (3-isopropylmalate) to 3-carboxy-4-methyl-2- oxopentanoate. The product decarboxylates to 4-methyl-2 oxopentanoate. From Saccharomyces cerevisiae (strain ATCC 204508 / S288c) (Baker's yeast).
   4285..4301    +  promoter       tet promoter (fragment): E. coli promoter for tetracycline efflux protein gene
   4306..4485    +  CDS            FLP (fragment): site-specific recombinase FLP is a site-specific recombinase from Saccharomyces cerevisiae. Recombination occurs at FRT sequences.
   4636..4665    +  protein_bind   FRT (mutant) (fragment): FRT site with a mutation in the core sequence (Azam et al., 1997) FLP recombinase from the Saccharomyces cerevisiae 2μ plasmid
   4668..5650    +  rep_origin     2μ ori: yeast 2μ plasmid origin of replication
   5804..5887    -  CDS            RAF1 (fragment): RAF_YEAST - Experimental evidence at transcript level: Swiss-Prot protein existence level 2. Antagonizes transcriptional repression of recombinase FLP by REP1-REP2. May play a role in plasmid partitioning. From Saccharomyces cerevisiae (strain ATCC 204508 / S288c) (Baker's yeast).
   5894..5944    +  misc_feature   bom (fragment): basis of mobility region from pBR322
   5950..6104    -  CDS            lacZα (fragment): LacZα fragment of β-galactosidase; lacZ fragment
   6132..6297    -  terminator     ADH1 terminator: S. cerevisiae ADH1; transcription terminator for the S. cerevisiae alcohol dehydrogenase 1 (ADH1) gene
   6301..6429    -  CDS            ADH1 (fragment): ADH1_YEAST - Also known as ADC1. Experimental evidence at protein level: Swiss-Prot protein existence level 1. This isozyme preferentially catalyzes the conversion of primary unbranched alcohols to their corresponding aldehydes. Also shows activity toward secondary alcohols. From Saccharomyces cerevisiae (strain ATCC 204508 / S288c) (Baker's yeast).
   6435..6452    -  CDS            9xHis (fragment): 9xHis affinity tag
   6495..7709    -  CDS            cid1: CID1_SCHPO - Experimental evidence at protein level: Swiss-Prot protein existence level 1. Cytoplasmic uridylyltransferase that mediates the terminal uridylation of mRNAs with short poly(A) tails such as such as act1, hcn1 and urg1 mRNAs, hence facilitating global mRNA decay (PubMed:17353264, PubMed:17449726, PubMed:19430462, PubMed:22751018, PubMed:22885303). Uridylates the 3' ends of actin mRNAs upon S-phase arrest (PubMed:17353264). Has also a weak poly(A) polymerase (PAP) activity (PubMed:22751018, PubMed:22885303). Residue His-336 is responsible for the specificity for UTP (PubMed:2275101
   7734..8120    -  CDS            MS2-N55K: bacteriophage MS2 coat protein binds with high affinity to a specific stem-loop structure in the viral RNA (Lim et al., 1994)
   8143..259     -  promoter       TEF1 promoter (across the origin): S. cerevisiae TEF1; promoter for EF-1α
