[The description below was written by a language model from this plasmid's Addgene catalogue record and pLannotate feature annotations shown in this document.]
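Description:
pTEF1_MS2 is an 8,291 bp yeast expression shuttle plasmid; the record gives the parent backbone as unknown. In E. coli it is maintained at high copy through a ColE1/pUC-type origin and selected with ampicillin through the β-lactamase gene. In Saccharomyces cerevisiae it replicates episomally from the 2μ origin and is selected by leucine prototrophy, using a LEU2 gene under its own promoter. Short fragments of FLP, an FRT site and RAF1 flank the 2μ origin. Fragments of lacZα, lacI, the lac promoter/operator and the pBR322 bom region are also annotated. All of these appear to be remnants of the parental 2μ and cloning-vector sequences rather than functional parts.

The expression cassette is driven by the constitutive S. cerevisiae TEF1 promoter and ends at the ADH1 terminator. It begins with the MS2 coat protein carrying the N55K substitution, a variant that binds its cognate RNA stem-loop with high affinity, so a fused protein can be tethered to a reporter RNA carrying MS2 hairpins. The catalogue lists the plasmid as an empty backbone and a source for building TEF1-driven MS2 coat protein fusions by restriction cloning. However, the sequenced record shows an open reading frame downstream of MS2 that matches Schizosaccharomyces pombe cid1, a cytoplasmic terminal uridylyltransferase, followed by a polyhistidine tag. The deposited clone may therefore carry an MS2–Cid1–His fusion that is swapped out for other candidates, although the record does not state this. The associated work screened RNA tailing enzymes, which fits use of the plasmid to tether candidate nucleotidyl transferases to a reporter RNA in yeast.
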