Addgene plasmid #220625: pTEF1_MS2
Purpose: (Empty Backbone) Source for TEF1 MS2 coat fusion protein fusion
Depositing lab: Marvin Wickens. Depositing organization: University of Wisconsin, Madison. Publication: Unbiased screen of RNA tailing activities reveals a poly(UG) polymerase. Preston MA, Porter DF, Chen F, Buter N, Lapointe CP, Keles S, Kimble J, Wickens M. Nat Methods. 2019 May;16(5):437-445. doi: 10.1038/s41592-019-0370-6. Epub 2019 Apr 15. PubMed 30988468.
Backbone
  Vector backbone: unknown
  Backbone size (bp): 8291
  Vector type: Yeast Expression
  Selectable markers: LEU2
Growth in bacteria
  Bacterial resistance: Ampicillin, 100 μg/mL
  Growth temperature: 37°C
  Growth strain: DH5alpha
  Growth instructions: BL21-DE3 can be used for protein production.
  Copy number: High Copy
Gene/Insert
  Cloning method: Restriction Enzyme
Terms and licenses: Academic/Nonprofit Terms; Industry Terms: Not Available to Industry
How to cite: pTEF1_MS2 was a gift from Marvin Wickens (Addgene plasmid # 220625 ; http://n2t.net/addgene:220625 ; RRID:Addgene_220625)
